Addgene plasmid #104022: pEB1-coClover
Purpose: Plasmid encoding coClover
Depositing lab: Philippe Cluzel. Depositing organization: Harvard University. Publication: Systematic characterization of maturation time of fluorescent proteins in living cells. Balleza E, Kim JM, Cluzel P. Nat Methods. 2018 Jan;15(1):47-51. doi: 10.1038/nmeth.4509. Epub 2017 Nov 20. PubMed 29320486.
Backbone
  Vector backbone: pEB1
  Backbone size w/o insert (bp): 3674
  Total vector size (bp): 4391
  Modifications to backbone: Derived from pUA66. Inserted constitutive promoter proC. Replaced original insert with FP of interest.
  Vector type: Bacterial Expression ; Low copy
Growth in bacteria
  Bacterial resistance: Kanamycin, 50 μg/mL
  Growth temperature: 37°C
  Growth strain: MG1655
  Copy number: Low Copy
Gene/Insert
  Gene/Insert name: coClover
  Species: Synthetic
  Insert size (bp): 717
  Mutation: Same protein sequence as Clover (codon optimized nucleotide sequence)
  Promoter: proC
  Cloning method: Gibson Cloning
  Sequencing primers: 5′ GCGTATCACGAGGCCCTTTC; 3′ AAAGGGAAAACTGTCCATATGCAC
Terms and licenses: Academic/Nonprofit Terms; Industry Terms: Not Available to Industry
Depositor comments: This is a codon optimized version of Clover. Please see "Notes On Plasmids In This Collection" document for further details and references.
How to cite: pEB1-coClover was a gift from Philippe Cluzel (Addgene plasmid # 104022 ; http://n2t.net/addgene:104022 ; RRID:Addgene_104022)
