[The description below was written by a language model from this plasmid's Addgene catalogue record and pLannotate feature annotations shown in this document.]
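Description:
pEB1-coClover is a low-copy bacterial expression plasmid of about 4.4 kb that constitutively produces the green/yellow fluorescent protein Clover in Escherichia coli. Its pEB1 backbone is derived from pUA66, modified by insertion of the constitutive proC promoter and replacement of the original insert with the fluorescent protein of interest. Replication relies on the pSC101 origin together with the plasmid-encoded Rep101 (RepA) protein that this origin requires, which accounts for the low copy number. Selection is by kanamycin resistance, conferred by the neo/nptII aminoglycoside phosphotransferase gene, which is followed by a phage lambda t0 terminator. A short fragment annotated as Tn5 transposase lies next to the resistance gene and is most likely a non-functional remnant carried along with the Tn5-derived marker.

The payload is coClover, a 717 bp synthetic open reading frame introduced by Gibson assembly. It encodes exactly the same protein as Clover, an Aequorea victoria-derived fluorescent protein, but with a codon-optimized nucleotide sequence. The record names proC as the promoter, although it is not itself annotated in the feature table. It presumably occupies the region upstream of the coding sequence. Downstream sit a remnant of a pUC-type multiple cloning site and the E. coli rrnB T1 terminator, which ends transcription of the reporter. No fusion tags are recorded.

The plasmid belongs to a collection of fluorescent protein constructs built on a common backbone and promoter for a systematic study of fluorescent protein maturation times in living cells. The deposited host strain is MG1655. The shared low-copy, constitutive design suits side-by-side comparison of fluorescent proteins in bacteria.
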