Features (pLannotate 1.2.2; 8 found; start..end, strand, type, name):
    211..921     +  CDS            Clover: Clover is a basic (constitutively fluorescent) green/yellow fluorescent protein published in 2012, derived from Aequorea victoria. It is reported to be a rapidly-maturing weak dimer with high acid sensitivity.
    932..951     +  misc_feature   MCS (fragment): pUC18/19 multiple cloning site
    962..1048    +  terminator     rrnB T1 terminator: Escherichia coli rrnB; transcription terminator T1 from the E. coli rrnB gene
   1586..2536    -  CDS            Rep101: RepA protein needed for replication with the pSC101 origin; rep101
   2584..2806    -  rep_origin     pSC101 ori: low-copy replication origin that requires the Rep101 protein
   3298..3392    -  terminator     lambda t0 terminator: transcription terminator from phage lambda
   3426..4217    -  CDS            neo: KKA2_KLEPN - Also known as kan, nptII. Experimental evidence at protein level: Swiss-Prot protein existence level 1. Resistance to kanamycin, neomycin, paromomycin, ribostamycin, butirosin and gentamicin B. From Klebsiella pneumoniae.
   4249..4368    -  CDS            tnpA (fragment): TN5P_ECOLX - Also known as tnp. Experimental evidence at protein level: Swiss-Prot protein existence level 1. Mediates transposition of transposon Tn5 by a 'cut and paste' mechanism. First, the monomeric transposase binds the 19 bp inverted DNA repeats flanking the transposon. Then, dimerization of the DNA- bound transposase creates a synaptic DNA complex. After nicking of the first DNA strand, excision of the transposon proceeds through a series of intermediates. The transposase then mediates the insertion of the transposon at a new site by strand transfer. The activity of the wild- type tran
>Addgene plasmid #104022 | pEB1-coClover | addgene full sequence | sequence record 200456 | Addgene NGS Result
TAAAAATAGGCGTATCACGAGGCCCTTTCGTCTTCACCACAGCTAACACCACGTCGTCCCTATCTGCTGC
CCTAGGTCTATGAGTGGTTGCTGGATAACTTTACGGGCATGCATAAGGCTCGTATGATATATTCAGGGAG
ACCACAACGGTTTCCCTCTACAAATAATTTTGTTTAACTTTTCTAGATTTAAGAAGGAGATATACATATG
AGCAAAGGTGAAGAACTGTTCACCGGCGTTGTGCCAATTCTGGTTGAGCTGGATGGTGACGTGAATGGCC
ACAAATTTTCCGTGAGAGGTGAAGGCGAGGGTGATGCTACTAATGGCAAACTGACTCTGAAATTCATCTG
TACCACCGGCAAACTGCCTGTTCCGTGGCCAACTCTGGTCACTACTTTCGGTTACGGCGTGGCTTGTTTT
TCGCGTTACCCGGATCACATGAAACAGCATGACTTCTTCAAATCTGCCATGCCGGAAGGCTATGTCCAAG
AACGTACGATCTCTTTCAAGGACGACGGCACCTATAAAACCCGTGCCGAAGTTAAATTCGAGGGTGACAC
CCTGGTTAACCGCATCGAACTGAAAGGCATTGACTTCAAAGAGGACGGCAACATTCTGGGTCACAAGCTG
GAATACAACTTCAACTCCCACAACGTTTACATTACTGCTGACAAGCAGAAAAACGGCATCAAAGCAAACT
TCAAGATCCGTCACAACGTTGAAGATGGTAGCGTACAGCTGGCAGATCACTACCAGCAGAACACTCCAAT
CGGTGATGGCCCAGTACTGCTGCCAGATAACCATTACCTGTCCCACCAGAGCGCACTGTCTAAAGACCCG
AACGAAAAACGTGACCACATGGTACTGCTGGAATTTGTTACCGCGGCAGGCATTACCCACGGTATGGACG
AACTGTATAAATAAATGTCCAGACCTGCAGGCATGCAAGCTCTAGAGGCATCAAATAAAACGAAAGGCTC
AGTCGAAAGACTGGGCCTTTCGTTTTATCTGTTGTTTGTCGGTGAACGCTCTCCTGAGTAGGACAAATCC
GCCGCCCTAGACCTAGGGTACGGGTTTTGCTGCCCGCAAACGGGCTGTTCTGGTGTTGCTAGTTTGTTAT
CAGAATCGCAGATCCGGCTTCAGCCGGTTTGCCGGCTGAAAGCGCTATTTCTTCCAGAATTGCCATGATT
TTTTCCCCACGGGAGGCGTCACTGGCTCCCGTGTTGTCGGCAGCTTTGATTCGATAAGCAGCATCGCCTG
TTTCAGGCTGTCTATGTGTGACTGTTGAGCTGTAACAAGTTGTCTCAGGTGTTCAATTTCATGTTCTAGT
TGCTTTGTTTTACTGGTTTCACCTGTTCTATTAGGTGTTACATGCTGTTCATCTGTTACATTGTCGATCT
GTTCATGGTGAACAGCTTTGAATGCACCAAAAACTCGTAAAAGCTCTGATGTATCTATCTTTTTTACACC
GTTTTCATCTGTGCATATGGACAGTTTTCCCTTTGATATGTAACGGTGAACAGTTGTTCTACTTTTGTTT
GTTAGTCTTGATGCTTCACTGATAGATACAAGAGCCATAAGAACCTCAGATCCTTCCGTATTTAGCCAGT
ATGTTCTCTAGTGTGGTTCGTTGTTTTTGCGTGAGCCATGAGAACGAACCATTGAGATCATACTTACTTT
GCATGTCACTCAAAAATTTTGCCTCAAAACTGGTGAGCTGAATTTTTGCAGTTAAAGCATCGTGTAGTGT
TTTTCTTAGTCCGTTATGTAGGTAGGAATCTGATGTAATGGTTGTTGGTATTTTGTCACCATTCATTTTT
ATCTGGTTGTTCTCAAGTTCGGTTACGAGATCCATTTGTCTATCTAGTTCAACTTGGAAAATCAACGTAT
CAGTCGGGCGGCCTCGCTTATCAACCACCAATTTCATATTGCTGTAAGTGTTTAAATCTTTACTTATTGG
TTTCAAAACCCATTGGTTAAGCCTTTTAAACTCATGGTAGTTATTTTCAAGCATTAACATGAACTTAAAT
TCATCAAGGCTAATCTCTATATTTGCCTTGTGAGTTTTCTTTTGTGTTAGTTCTTTTAATAACCACTCAT
AAATCCTCATAGAGTATTTGTTTTCAAAAGACTTAACATGTTCCAGATTATATTTTATGAATTTTTTTAA
CTGGAAAAGATAAGGCAATATCTCTTCACTAAAAACTAATTCTAATTTTTCGCTTGAGAACTTGGCATAG
TTTGTCCACTGGAAAATCTCAAAGCCTTTAACCAAAGGATTCCTGATTTCCACAGTTCTCGTCATCAGCT
CTCTGGTTGCTTTAGCTAATACACCATAAGCATTTTCCCTACTGATGTTCATCATCTGAGCGTATTGGTT
ATAAGTGAACGATACCGTCCGTTCTTTCCTTGTAGGGTTTTCAATCGTGGGGTTGAGTAGTGCCACACAG
CATAAAATTAGCTTGGTTTCATGCTCCGTTAAGTCATAGCGACTAATCGCTAGTTCATTTGCTTTGAAAA
CAACTAATTCAGACATACATCTCAATTGGTCTAGGTGATTTTAATCACTATACCAATTGAGATGGGCTAG
TCAATGATAATTACTAGTCCTTTTCCTTTGAGTTGTGGGTATCTGTAAATTCTGCTAGACCTTTGCTGGA
AAACTTGTAAATTCTGCTAGACCCTCTGTAAATTCCGCTAGACCTTTGTGTGTTTTTTTTGTTTATATTC
AAGTGGTTATAATTTATAGAATAAAGAAAGAATAAAAAAAGATAAAAAGAATAGATCCCAGCCCTGTGTA
TAACTCACTACTTTAGTCAGTTCCGCAGTATTACAAAAGGATGTCGCAAACGCTGTTTGCTCCTCTACAA
AACAGACCTTAAAACCCTAAAGGCTTAAGTAGCACCCTCGCAAGCTCGGGCAAATCGCTGAATATTCCTT
TTGTCTCCGACCATCAGGCACCTGAGTCGCTRTCTTTTTCGTGACATTCAGTTCGCTGCGCTCACGGCTC
TGGCAGTGAATGGGGGTAAATGGCACTACAGGCGCCTTTTATGGATTCATGCAAGGAAACTACCCATAAT
ACAAGAAAAGCCCGTCACGGGCTTCTCAGGGCGTTTTATGGCGGGTCTGCTATGTGGTGCTATCTGACTT
TTTGCTGTTCAGCAGTTCCTGCCCTCTGATTTTCCAGTCTGACCACTTCGGATTATCCCGTGACAGGTCA
TTCAGACTGGCTAATGCACCCAGTAAGGCAGCGGTATCATCAACAGGCTTACCCGTCTTACTGTCCCTAG
TGCTTGGATTCTCACCAATAAAAAACGCCCGGCGGCAACCGAGCGTTCTGAACAAATCCAGATGGAGTTC
TGAGGTCATTACTGGATCTATCAACAGGAGTCCAAGCGAGCTCTCGAACCCCAGAGTCCCGCTCAGAAGA
ACTCGTCAAGAAGGCGATAGAAGGCGATGCGCTGCGAATCGGGAGCGGCGATACCGTAAAGCACGAGGAA
GCGGTCAGCCCATTCGCCGCCAAGCTCTTCAGCAATATCACGGGTAGCCAACGCTATGTCCTGATAGCGG
TCCGCCACACCCAGCCGGCCACAGTCGATGAATCCAGAAAAGCGGCCATTTTCCACCATGATATTCGGCA
AGCAGGCATCGCCATGGGTCACGACGAGATCCTCGCCGTCGGGCATGCGCGCCTTGAGCCTGGCGAACAG
TTCGGCTGGCGCGAGCCCCTGATGCTCTTCGTCCAGATCATCCTGATCGACAAGACCGGCTTCCATCCGA
GTACGTGCTCGCTCGATGCGATGTTTCGCTTGGTGGTCGAATGGGCAGGTAGCCGGATCAAGCGTATGCA
GCCGCCGCATTGCATCAGCCATGATGGATACTTTCTCGGCAGGAGCAAGGTGAGATGACAGGAGATCCTG
CCCCGGCACTTCGCCCAATAGCAGCCAGTCCCTTCCCGCTTCAGTGACAACGTCGAGCACAGCTGCGCAA
GGAACGCCCGTCGTGGCCAGCCACGATAGCCGCGCTGCCTCGTCCTGCAGTTCATTCAGGGCACCGGACA
GGTCGGTCTTGACAAAAAGAACCGGGCGCCCCTGCGCTGACAGCCGGAACACGGCGGCATCAGAGCAGCC
GATTGTCTGTTGTGCCCAGTCATAGCCGAATAGCCTCTCCACCCAAGCGGCCGGAGAACCTGCGTGCAAT
CCATCTTGTTCAATCATGCGAAACGATCCTCATCCTGTCTCTTGATCAGATCTTGATCCCCTGCGCCATC
AGATCCTTGGCGGCAAGAAAGCCATCCAGTTTACTTTGCAGGGCTTCCCAACCTTACCAGAGGGCGCCCC
AGCTGGCAATTCCGACGTCTAAGAAACCATTATTATCATGACATTAACCTA
